>Addgene plasmid #55636 | pAAV-EF1a-Cre | addgene full sequence | sequence record 305748 | Addgene NGS Result
GGGCGGAGCCTATGGAAAAACGCCAGCAACGCGGCCTTTTTACGGTTCCTGGCCTTTTGCTGGCCTTTTG
CTCACATGTCCTGCAGGCAGCTGCGCGCTCGCTCGCTCACTGAGGCCGCCCGGGCGTCGGGCGACCTTTG
GTCGCCCGGCCTCAGTGAGCGAGCGAGCGCGCAGAGAGGGAGTGGCCAACTCCATCACTAGGGGTTCCTG
CGGCCGCACGCGTAAGCTTTGCAAAGATGGATAAAGTTTTAAACAGAGAGGAATCTTTGCAGCTAATGGA
CCTTCTAGGTCTTGAAAGGAGTGGGAATTGGCTCCGGTGCCCGTCAGTGGGCAGAGCGCACATCGCCCAC
AGTCCCCGAGAAGTTGGGGGGAGGGGTCGGCAATTGAACCGGTGCCTAGAGAAGGTGGCGCGGGGTAAAC
TGGGAAAGTGATGTCGTGTACTGGCTCCGCCTTTTTCCCGAGGGTGGGGGAGAACCGTATATAAGTGCAG
TAGTCGCCGTGAACGTTCTTTTTCGCAACGGGTTTGCCGCCAGAACACAGGTAAGTGCCGTGTGTGGTTC
CCGCGGGCCTGGCCTCTTTACGGGTTATGGCCCTTGCGTGCCTTGAATTACTTCCACCTGGCTGCAGTAC
GTGATTCTTGATCCCGAGCTTCGGGTTGGAAGTGGGTGGGAGAGTTCGAGGCCTTGCGCTTAAGGAGCCC
CTTCGCCTCGTGCTTGAGTTGAGGCCTGGCCTGGGCGCTGGGGCCGCCGCGTGCGAATCTGGTGGCACCT
TCGCGCCTGTCTCGCTGCTTTCGATAAGTCTCTAGCCATTTAAAATTTTTGATGACCTGCTGCGACGCTT
TTTTTCTGGCAAGATAGTCTTGTAAATGCGGGCCAAGATCTGCACACTGGTATTTCGGTTTTTGGGGCCG
CGGGCGGCGACGGGGCCCGTGCGTCCCAGCGCACATGTTCGGCGAGGCGGGGCCTGCGAGCGCGGCCACC
GAGAATCGGACGGGGGTAGTCTCAAGCTGGCCGGCCTGCTCTGGTGCCTGGCCTCGCGCCGCCGTGTATC
GCCCCGCCCTGGGCGGCAAGGCTGGCCCGGTCGGCACCAGTTGCGTGAGCGGAAAGATGGCCGCTTCCCG
GCCCTGCTGCAGGGAGCTCAAAATGGAGGACGCGGCGCTCGGGAGAGCGGGCGGGTGAGTCACCCACACA
AAGGAAAAGGGCCTTTCCGTCCTCAGCCGTCGCTTCATGTGACTCCACGGAGTACCGGGCGCCGTCCAGG
CACCTCGATTAGTTCTCGAGCTTTTGGAGTACGTCGTCTTTAGGTTGGGGGGAGGGGTTTTATGCGATGG
AGTTTCCCCACACTGAGTGGGTGGAGACTGAAGTTAGGCCAGCTTGGCACTTGATGTAATTCTCCTTGGA
ATTTGCCCTTTTTGAGTTTGGATCTTGGTTCATTCTCAAGCCTCAGACAGTGGTTCAAAGTTTTTTTCTT
CCATTTCAGGTGTCGTGAGGTACCGGATCCACCATGCCCAAGAAGAAGAGGAAGGTGTCCAATCTCCTGA
CTGTTCACCAGAACCTCCCTGCGCTGCCAGTAGATGCCACTAGCGATGAGGTCAGGAAAAATCTCATGGA
TATGTTTAGGGATAGACAGGCGTTTTCTGAACACACCTGGAAAATGCTGCTTAGCGTGTGCCGATCCTGG
GCAGCCTGGTGTAAGCTGAACAATCGCAAATGGTTCCCCGCCGAGCCGGAGGACGTGCGCGATTACCTGC
TGTATCTCCAGGCAAGAGGGCTGGCTGTCAAGACTATCCAGCAGCACTTGGGCCAACTGAATATGCTGCA
TCGACGCAGCGGGCTCCCCCGGCCTAGCGATTCAAACGCAGTCTCCCTTGTTATGAGGAGAATTAGAAAG
GAAAACGTAGATGCGGGTGAGAGGGCTAAGCAGGCTCTCGCTTTTGAGCGGACTGATTTCGACCAGGTCA
GATCCCTGATGGAGAACAGCGATCGGTGCCAGGACATCAGGAACCTCGCATTTCTGGGAATTGCATATAA
CACACTTCTGCGCATAGCTGAGATCGCCCGGATCAGAGTGAAAGACATCAGTCGAACGGACGGCGGCCGG
ATGCTTATTCATATTGGACGCACAAAGACATTGGTCAGCACCGCTGGCGTTGAAAAGGCCTTGTCCCTGG
GCGTAACGAAGCTGGTGGAAAGATGGATCTCAGTGTCCGGCGTGGCTGACGACCCTAATAATTACTTGTT
CTGTCGAGTGAGAAAAAACGGAGTCGCCGCGCCCTCTGCCACCAGCCAATTGAGTACACGGGCCCTTGAA
GGGATCTTTGAGGCAACCCACCGACTCATATACGGAGCCAAGGATGACAGTGGCCAGAGGTATCTCGCCT
GGTCAGGTCATTCTGCTAGGGTGGGGGCCGCACGAGACATGGCGCGGGCAGGAGTCTCCATACCAGAGAT
TATGCAAGCTGGAGGTTGGACAAATGTGAACATCGTTATGAACTATATCCGCAATCTTGACTCTGAAACC
GGGGCCATGGTGAGACTGCTCGAAGATGGTGACTGAATTCGATATCAAGCTTATCGATAATCAACCTCTG
GATTACAAAATTTGTGAAAGATTGACTGGTATTCTTAACTATGTTGCTCCTTTTACGCTATGTGGATACG
CTGCTTTAATGCCTTTGTATCATGCTATTGCTTCCCGTATGGCTTTCATTTTCTCCTCCTTGTATAAATC
CTGGTTGCTGTCTCTTTATGAGGAGTTGTGGCCCGTTGTCAGGCAACGTGGCGTGGTGTGCACTGTGTTT
GCTGACGCAACCCCCACTGGTTGGGGCATTGCCACCACCTGTCAGCTCCTTTCCGGGACTTTCGCTTTCC
CCCTCCCTATTGCCACGGCGGAACTCATCGCCGCCTGCCTTGCCCGCTGCTGGACAGGGGCTCGGCTGTT
GGGCACTGACAATTCCGTGGTGTTGTCGGGGAAATCATCGTCCTTTCCTTGGCTGCTCGCCTATGTTGCC
ACCTGGATTCTGCGCGGGACGTCCTTCTGCTACGTCCCTTCGGCCCTCAATCCAGCGGACCTTCCTTCCC
GCGGCCTGCTGCCGGCTCTGCGGCCTCTTCCGCGTCTTCGCCTTCGCCCTCAGACGAGTCGGATCTCCCT
TTGGGCCGCCTCCCCGCATCGATACCGAGCGCTGCTCGAGAGATCTACGGGTGGCATCCCTGTGACCCCT
CCCCAGTGCCTCTCCTGGCCCTGGAAGTTGCCACTCCAGTGCCCACCAGCCTTGTCCTAATAAAATTAAG
TTGCATCATTTTGTCTGACTAGGTGTCCTTCTATAATATTATGGGGTGGAGGGGGGTGGTATGGAGCAAG
GGGCAAGTTGGGAAGACAACCTGTAGGGCCTGCGGGGTCTATTGGGAACCAAGCTGGAGTGCAGTGGCAC
AATCTTGGCTCACTGCAATCTCCGCCTCCTGGGTTCAAGCGATTCTCCTGCCTCAGCCTCCCGAGTTGTT
GGGATTCCAGGCATGCATGACCAGGCTCAGCTAATTTTTGTTTTTTTGGTAGAGACGGGGTTTCACCATA
TTGGCCAGGCTGGTCTCCAACTCCTAATCTCAGGTGATCTACCCACCTTGGCCTCCCAAATTGCTGGGAT
TACAGGCGTGAACCACTGCTCCCTTCCCTGTCCTTCTGATTTTGTAGGTAACCACGTGCGGACCGAGCGG
CCGCAGGAACCCCTAGTGATGGAGTTGGCCACTCCCTCTCTGCGCGCTCGCTCGCTCACTGAGGCCGGGC
GACCAAAGGTCGCCCGACGCCCGGGCTTTGCCCGGGCGGCCTCAGTGAGCGAGCGAGCGCGCAGCTGCCT
GCAGGGGCGCCTGATGCGGTATTTTCTCCTTACGCATCTGTGCGGTATTTCACACCGCATA
[95 nt withheld, positions 3912-4006]
T
[46 nt withheld, positions 4008-4053]
C
[141 nt withheld, positions 4055-4195]
CCTTTGACGTTGGAGTCCACGTTCTTT
[37 nt withheld, positions 4223-4259]
ACTCTATCTCGGGCTATTCTTTTGATTTATAAGGGATTTTGCCGATTTCGGTCTATTGGTTAAAAAATGA
GCTGATTTAACAAAAATTTAACGCGAATTTTAACAAAATATTAACGTTTACAATTTTATGGTGCACTCTC
AGTACAATCTGCTCTGATGCCGCATAGTTAAGCCAGCCCCGACACCCGCCAACACCCGCTGACGCGCCCT
GACGGGCTTGTCTGCTCCCGGCATCCGCTTACAGACAAGCTGTGACCGTCTCCGGGAGCTGCATGTGTCA
GAGGTTTTCACCGTCATCACCGAAACGCGCGAGACGAAAGGGCCTCGTGATACGCCTATTTTTATAGGTT
AATGTCATGATAATAATGGTTTCTTAGACGTCAGGTGGCACTTTTCGGGGAAATGTGCGCGGAACCCCTA
TTTGTTTATTTTTCTAAATACATTCAAATATGTATCCGCTCATGAGACAATAACCCTGATAAATGCTTCA
ATAATATTGAAAAAGGAAGAGTATGAGTATTCAACATTTCCGTGTCGCCCTTATTCCCTTTTTTGCGGCA
TTTTGCCTTCCTGTTTTTGCTCACCCAGAAACGCTGGTGAAAGTAAAAGATGCTGAAGATCAGTTGGGTG
CACGAGTGGGTTACATCGAACTGGATCTCAACAGCGGTAAGATCCTTGAGAGTTTTCGCCCCGAAGAACG
TTTTCCAATGATGAGCACTTTTAAAGTTCTGCTATGTGGCGCGGTATTATCCCGTATTGACGCCGGGCAA
GAGCAACTCGGTCGCCGCATACACTATTCTCAGAATGACTTGGTTGAGTACTCACCAGTCACAGAAAAGC
ATCTTACGGATGGCATGACAGTAAGAGAATTATGCAGTGCTGCCATAACCATGAGTGATAACACTGCGGC
CAACTTACTTCTGACAACGATCGGAGGACCGAAGGAGCTAACCGCTTTTTTGCACAACATGGGGGATCAT
GTAACTCGCCTTGATCGTTGGGAACCGGAGCTGAATGAAGCCATACCAAACGACGAGCGTGACACCACGA
TGCCTGTAGCAATGGCAACAACGTTGCGCAAACTATTAACTGGCGAACTACTTACTCTAGCTTCCCGGCA
ACAATTAATAGACTGGATGGAGGCGGATAAAGTTGCAGGACCACTTCTGCGCTCGGCCCTTCCGGCTGGC
TGGTTTATTGCTGATAAATCTGGAGCCGGTGAGCGTGGGTCTCGCGGTATCATTGCAGCACTGGGGCCAG
ATGGTAAGCCCTCCCGTATCGTAGTTATCTACACGACGGGGAGTCAGGCAACTATGGATGAACGAAATAG
ACAGATCGCTGAGATAGGTGCCTCACTGATTAAGCATTGGTAACTGTCAGACCAAGTTTACTCATATATA
CTTTAGATTGATTTAAAACTTCATTTTTAATTTAAAAGGATCTAGGTGAAGATCCTTTTTGATAATCTCA
TGACCAAAATCCCTTAACGTGAGTTTTCGTTCCACTGAGCGTCAGACCCCGTAGAAAAGATCAAAGGATC
TTCTTGAGATCCTTTTTTTCTGCGCGTAATCTGCTGCTTGCAAACAAAAAAACCACCGCTACCAGCGGTG
GTTTGTTTGCCGGATCAAGAGCTACCAACTCTTTTTCCGAAGGTAACTGGCTTCAGCAGAGCGCAGATAC
CAAATACTGTTCTTCTAGTGTAGCCGTAGTTAGGCCACCACTTCAAGAACTCTGTAGCACCGCCTACATA
CCTCGCTCTGCTAATCCTGTTACCAGTGGCTGCTGCCAGTGGCGATAAGTCGTGTCTTACCGGGTTGGAC
TCAAGACGATAGTTACCGGATAAGGCGCAGCGGTCGGGCTGAACGGGGGGTTCGTGCACACAGCCCAGCT
TGGAGCGAACGACCTACACCGAACTGAGATACCTACAGCGTGAGCTATGAGAAAGCGCCACGCTTCCCGA
AGGGAGAAAGGCGGACAGGTATCCGGTAAGCGGCAGGGTCGGAACAGGAGAGCGCACGAGGGAGCTTCCA
GGGGGAAACGCCTGGTATCTTTATAGTCCTGTCGGGTTTCGCCACCTCTGACTTGAGCGTCGATTTTTGT
GATGCTCGTCAGGG
Features (pLannotate 1.2.2; 16 found; start..end, strand, type, name):
     91..118     +  repeat_region  AAV2 ITR (fragment): inverted terminal repeat of adeno-associated virus serotype 2 inverted
    147..174     +  repeat_region  AAV2 ITR (fragment): inverted terminal repeat of adeno-associated virus serotype 2 inverted
    237..303     +  CDS            small t antigen (fragment): SV40 (simian virus 40) small t antigen
    310..1488    +  promoter       EF-1α promoter: strong constitutive promoter for human elongation factor EF-1α
   1528..2553    +  CDS            cre: RECR_BPP1 - Experimental evidence at protein level: Swiss-Prot protein existence level 1. Catalyzes site-specific recombination between two 34-base- pair LOXP sites. Its role is to maintain the phage genome as a monomeric unit-copy plasmid in the lysogenic state. From Escherichia phage P1 (Bacteriophage P1).
   2555..2579    +  misc_feature   MCS (fragment): pBluescript multiple cloning site
   2579..3167    +  misc_feature   WPRE: woodchuck hepatitis virus posttranscriptional regulatory element
   3199..3675    +  polyA_signal   hGH poly(A) signal: human growth hormone polyadenylation signal
   3715..3855    +  repeat_region  AAV2 ITR: inverted terminal repeat of adeno-associated virus serotype 2 inverted
   3860..3911    -  misc_feature   bom (fragment): basis of mobility region from pBR322
   3930..4385    +  rep_origin     f1 ori (sequence partly withheld): f1 bacteriophage origin of replication; arrow indicates direction of (+) strand synthesis
   4386..4435    -  misc_feature   bom (fragment): basis of mobility region from pBR322
   4537..4572    -  CDS            rop (fragment): Rop protein, which maintains plasmids at low copy number; rop
   4667..4771    +  promoter       AmpR promoter: bla
   4772..5632    +  CDS            AmpR: β-lactamase; bla; confers resistance to ampicillin, carbenicillin, and related antibiotics
   5803..18      +  rep_origin     ori (across the origin): high-copy-number ColE1/pMB1/pBR322/pUC origin of replication
