[The description below was written by a language model from this plasmid's Addgene catalogue record and pLannotate feature annotations shown in this document.]
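Description:
pAAV-EF1a-Cre is an adeno-associated virus transfer plasmid for constitutive expression of Cre recombinase in mammalian cells. It is propagated in bacteria as a high-copy plasmid carrying a ColE1/pUC-type origin and an ampicillin resistance gene (β-lactamase with its own promoter). An f1 phage origin is also present in the backbone. The catalogue lists a recombination-deficient growth strain, which is a common choice for plasmids whose AAV inverted terminal repeats are prone to rearrangement. The catalogue gives a total size of about 6.4 kb, and the sequenced record behind the feature table is 10 nt shorter than that figure.

The payload lies between AAV2 inverted terminal repeats, which are the cis elements needed for replication and packaging of the cassette into AAV particles. The right-hand ITR is annotated in full. The left-hand one appears only as two short fragments, which may reflect the difficulty of sequencing and annotating these hairpin structures rather than a real truncation. Within the ITRs, the human EF-1α promoter drives the Cre coding sequence, recorded as a synthetic insert of roughly 1 kb cloned between BamHI and EcoRI sites that remain intact. Downstream, a WPRE enhances transcript stability and expression, and a human growth hormone polyadenylation signal terminates the message. No tag or fluorescent reporter is annotated. Several small fragment hits (SV40 small t antigen, bom, rop, pBluescript MCS) look like backbone remnants rather than functional elements.

Once delivered, Cre catalyses recombination between loxP sites, so the vector is suited to switching on or excising floxed or Cre-dependent inverted cassettes in transduced cells. It was deposited with work on multi-recombinase Boolean-logic targeting of cell populations, and is also distributed as ready-made viral preparations, including a retrograde serotype.
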