Addgene plasmid #55636: pAAV-EF1a-Cre
Depositing lab: Karl Deisseroth. Publication: Targeting cells with single vectors using multiple-feature Boolean logic. Fenno LE, Mattis J, Ramakrishnan C, Hyun M, Lee SY, He M, Tucciarone J, Selimbeyoglu A, Berndt A, Grosenick L, Zalocusky KA, Bernstein H, Swanson H, Perry C, Diester I, Boyce FM, Bass CE, Neve R, Huang ZJ, Deisseroth K. Nat Methods. 2014 Jul;11(7):763-72. doi: 10.1038/nmeth.2996. Epub 2014 Jun 8. PubMed 24908100.
Backbone
  Vector backbone: AAV
  Backbone size w/o insert (bp): 5331
  Total vector size (bp): 6383
  Vector type: Mammalian Expression, AAV, Cre/Lox
Growth in bacteria
  Bacterial resistance: Ampicillin, 100 μg/mL
  Growth temperature: 37°C
  Growth strain: Stbl3
  Copy number: High Copy
Gene/Insert
  Gene/Insert name: Cre
  Species: Synthetic
  Insert size (bp): 1053
  Promoter: Ef1a
  Cloning method: Restriction Enzyme; 5′ cloning site BamHI (not destroyed); 3′ cloning site EcoRI (not destroyed)
  Sequencing primers: 5′ CACCCACACAAAGGAAAAGGGCC; 3′ GCAATAGCATGATACAAAGG
Terms and licenses: Academic/Nonprofit Terms; Industry Terms: Not Available to Industry
How to cite: pAAV-EF1a-Cre was a gift from Karl Deisseroth (Addgene plasmid # 55636 ; http://n2t.net/addgene:55636 ; RRID:Addgene_55636) For viral preps, please replace (Addgene plasmid # 55636) in the above sentence with: (Addgene viral prep # 55636-AAV11) or (Addgene viral prep # 55636-AAVrg)
