>Addgene plasmid #55636 | pAAV-EF1a-Cre | addgene partial sequence | sequence record 92177 | WPRE-R 5'-CATAGCGTAAAAGGAGCAACA-3'
TCCAGAGGTTGATTATCGATAAGCTTGATATCGAATTCAGTCACCATCTTCGAGCAGTCTCACCATGGCC
CCGGTTTCAGAGTCAAGATTGCGGATATAGTTCATAACGATGTTCACATTTGTCCAACCTCCAGCTTGCA
TAATCTCTGGTATGGAGACTCCTGCCCGCGCCATGTCTCGTGCGGCCCCCACCCTAGCAGAATGACCTGA
CCAGGCGAGATACCTCTGGCCACTGTCATCCTTGGCTCCGTATATGAGTCGGTGGGTTGCCTCAAAGATC
CCTTCAAGGGCCCGTGTACTCAATTGGCTGGTGGCAGAGGGCGCGGCGACTCCGTTTTTTCTCACTCGAC
AGAACAAGTAATTATTAGGGTCGTCAGCCACGCCGGACACTGAGATCCATCTTTCCACCAGCTTCGTTAC
GCCCAGGGACAAGGCCTTTTCAACGCCAGCGGTGCTGACCAATGTCTTTGTGCGTCCAATATGAATAAGC
ATCCGGCCGCCGTCCGTTCGACTGATGTCTTTCACTCTGA
