>Addgene plasmid #55636 | pAAV-EF1a-Cre | addgene partial sequence | sequence record 92180 | EF1a-F 5'-TCAAGCCTCAGACAGTGGTTC-3'
ACCGGATCCACCATGCCCAAGAAGAAGAGGAAGGTGTCCAATCTCCTGACTGTTCACCAGAACCTCCCTG
CGCTGCCAGTAGATGCCACTAGCGATGAGGTCAGGAAAAATCTCATGGATATGTTTAGGGATAGACAGGC
GTTTTCTGAACACACCTGGAAAATGCTGCTTAGCGTGTGCCGATCCTGGGCAGCCTGGTGTAAGCTGAAC
AATCGCAAATGGTTCCCCGCCGAGCCGGAGGACGTGCGCGATTACCTGCTGTATCTCCAGGCAAGAGGGC
TGGCTGTCAAGACTATCCAGCAGCACTTGGGCCAACTGAATATGCTGCATCGACGCAGCGGGCTCCCCCG
GCCTAGCGATTCAAACGCAGTCTCCCTTGTTATGAGGAGAATTAGAAAGGAAAACGTAGATGCGGGTGAG
AGGGCTAAGCAGGCTCTCGCTTTTGAGCGGACTGATTTCGACCAGGTCAGATCCCTGATGGAGAACAGCG
A
